>Addgene plasmid #147488 | pLNHA-C1-HsNot2-del380-404-W507E_S | depositor full sequence | sequence record 289935 | Full Sequence
TAGTTATTAATAGTAATCAATTACGGGGTCATTAGTTCATAGCCCATATATGGAGTTCCGCGTTACATAA
CTTACGGTAAATGGCCCGCCTGGCTGACCGCCCAACGACCCCCGCCCATTGACGTCAATAATGACGTATG
TTCCCATAGTAACGCCAATAGGGACTTTCCATTGACGTCAATGGGTGGAGTATTTACGGTAAACTGCCCA
CTTGGCAGTACATCAAGTGTATCATATGCCAAGTACGCCCCCTATTGACGTCAATGACGGTAAATGGCCC
GCCTGGCATTATGCCCAGTACATGACCTTATGGGACTTTCCTACTTGGCAGTACATCTACGTATTAGTCA
TCGCTATTACCATGGTGATGCGGTTTTGGCAGTACATCAATGGGCGTGGATAGCGGTTTGACTCACGGGG
ATTTCCAAGTCTCCACCCCATTGACGTCAATGGGAGTTTGTTTTGGCACCAAAATCAACGGGACTTTCCA
AAATGTCGTAACAACTCCGCCCCATTGACGCAAATGGGCGGTAGGCGTGTACGGTGGGAGGTCTATATAA
GCAGAGCTCTCTGGCTAACTAGAGAACCCACTGCTTACTGGCTTATCGAAATTAATACGACTCACTATAG
GGAGACCCAAGCTCTAGCGCTACCGGTCGCCACCATGGACGCACAAACACGACGACGTGAGCGTCGCGCT
GAGAAACAAGCTCAATGGAAAGCTGCAAACGGTGGATCTCCTCCACATATGGCTTACCCATACGATGTTC
CAGATTACGCTCCTCCATCTCGAGCTCAAGCTTCGGTGAGGACTGATGGACATACATTATCTGAGAAAAG
AAACTACCAGGTGACAAACAGCATGTTTGGTGCTTCAAGAAAGAAGTTTGTAGAGGGGGTCGACAGTGAC
TACCATGACGAAAACATGTACTACAGCCAGTCTTCTATGTTTCCACATCGGTCAGAAAAAGATATGCTGG
CATCACCATCTACATCAGGTCAGCTGTCTCAGTTTGGGGCAAGTTTATACGGGCAACAAAGTGCACTAGG
CCTTCCAATGAGGGGGATGAGCAACAATACCCCTCAGTTAAATCGCAGCTTATCACAAGGCACTCAGTTA
CCGAGCCACGTCACGCCAACAACAGGGGTACCAACAATGTCACTTCACACGCCTCCATCTCCAAGCAGGG
GTATTTTGCCTATGAATCCTAGGAATATGATGAACCACTCCCAGGTTGGTCAGGGCATTGGAATTCCTAG
CAGGACAAATAGCATGAGCAGTTCAGGGTTAGGTAGCCCCAACAGAAGCTCGCCAAGCATAATATGTATG
CCAAAGCAGCAGCCTTCTCGACAGCCTTTTACTGTGAACAGTATGTCTGGATTTGGAATGAACAGGAATC
AGGCATTTGGAATGAATAACTCCTTATCAAGTAACATTTTTAATGGAACAGACGGAAGTGAAAATGTGAC
AGGATTGGACCTTTCAGATTTCCCAGCATTAGCAGACCGAAACAGGAGGGAAGGAAGTGGTAACCCAACT
CCATTAATAAACCCCTTGGCTGGAAGAGCTCCTTATGTTGGAATGGTAACAAAACCAGCAAATGAACAAT
CCCAGGACTTCTCAATACACAATGAAGATTTTCCAGCATTACCAGGCTCCAGCTATAAAGATCCAACATC
AAGTAATGATGACAGTAAATCTAATTTGAATACATCTGGCAAGACAACTTCAAGTACAGATGGACCCAAA
TTCCCTGGAGATAAAAGTTCAACAACACAAAATAATAACCAGCAGAAAAAAGGGATCCAGGTGTTACCTG
ATGGTCGGGTTACTAACATTCCTCAAGGGATGGTGACGGACCAATTTGGAATGATTGGCCTGTTAACATT
TATCAGGGCAGCAGAGACAGACCCAGGAATGGTACATCTTGCATTAGGATCTTCACCTTGTCGACCTCAA
GACATAGACTTCCATGTTCCATCTGAGTACTTAACGAACATTCACATTAGGGATAAGCTGGCTGCAATAA
AACTTGGCCGATATGGTGAAGACCTTCTCTTCTATCTCTATTACATGAATGGAGGAGACGTATTACAACT
TTTAGCTGCAGTGGAGCTTTTTAACCGTGATTGGAGATACCACAAAGAAGAACGAGTATGGATTACCAGG
GCACCAGGCATGGAGCCAACAATGAAAACCAATACCTATGAGAGGGGAACATATTACTTCTTTGACTGTC
TTAACGAGAGGAAAGTAGCTAAGGAGTTCCATCTGGAATATGACAAATTAGAAGAACGGCCTCACCTGCC
ATCCACCTTCAACTACAACCCTGCTCAGCAAGCCTTCTAACCGCGGGCCCGGGATCCACCGGATCTAGAT
AACTGATCATAATCAGCCATACCACATTTGTAGAGGTTTTACTTGCTTTAAAAAACCTCCCACACCTCCC
CCTGAACCTGAAACATAAAATGAATGCAATTGTTGTTGTTAACTTGTTTATTGCAGCTTATAATGGTTAC
AAATAAAGCAATAGCATCACAAATTTCACAAATAAAGCATTTTTTTCACTGCATTCTAGTTGTGGTTTGT
CCAAACTCATCAATGTATCTTAACGCGTAAATTGTAAGCGTTAATATTTTGTTAAAATTCGCGTTAAATT
TTTGTTAAATCAGCTCATTTTTTAACCAATAGGCCGAAATCGGCAAAATCCCTTATAAATCAAAAGAATA
GACCGAGATAGGGT
[37 nt withheld, positions 2745-2781]
AAAGAACGTGGACTCCAACGTCAAAGG
[49 nt withheld, positions 2809-2857]
T
[91 nt withheld, positions 2859-2949]
G
[124 nt withheld, positions 2951-3074]
CAGGTGGCACTTTTCGGGGAAATGTGCGCGGAACCCCTATTTGTTTATTTTTCTAAATACATTCAAATAT
GTATCCGCTCATGAGACAATAACCCTGATAAATGCTTCAATAATATTGAAAAAGGAAGAGTCCTGAGGCG
GAAAGAACCAGCTGTGGAATGTGTGTCAGTTAGGGTGTGGAAAGTCCCCAGGCTCCCCAGCAGGCAGAAG
TATGCAAAGCATGCATCTCAATTAGTCAGCAACCAGGTGTGGAAAGTCCCCAGGCTCCCCAGCAGGCAGA
AGTATGCAAAGCATGCATCTCAATTAGTCAGCAACCATAGTCCCGCCCCTAACTCCGCCCATCCCGCCCC
TAACTCCGCCCAGTTCCGCCCATTCTCCGCCCCATGGCTGACTAATTTTTTTTATTTATGCAGAGGCCGA
GGCCGCCTCGGCCTCTGAGCTATTCCAGAAGTAGTGAGGAGGCTTTTTTGGAGGCCTAGGCTTTTGCAAA
GATCGATCAAGAGACAGGATGAGGATCGTTTCGCATGATTGAACAAGATGGATTGCACGCAGGTTCTCCG
GCCGCTTGGGTGGAGAGGCTATTCGGCTATGACTGGGCACAACAGACAATCGGCTGCTCTGATGCCGCCG
TGTTCCGGCTGTCAGCGCAGGGGCGCCCGGTTCTTTTTGTCAAGACCGACCTGTCCGGTGCCCTGAATGA
ACTGCAAGACGAGGCAGCGCGGCTATCGTGGCTGGCCACGACGGGCGTTCCTTGCGCAGCTGTGCTCGAC
GTTGTCACTGAAGCGGGAAGGGACTGGCTGCTATTGGGCGAAGTGCCGGGGCAGGATCTCCTGTCATCTC
ACCTTGCTCCTGCCGAGAAAGTATCCATCATGGCTGATGCAATGCGGCGGCTGCATACGCTTGATCCGGC
TACCTGCCCATTCGACCACCAAGCGAAACATCGCATCGAGCGAGCACGTACTCGGATGGAAGCCGGTCTT
GTCGATCAGGATGATCTGGACGAAGAGCATCAGGGGCTCGCGCCAGCCGAACTGTTCGCCAGGCTCAAGG
CGAGCATGCCCGACGGCGAGGATCTCGTCGTGACCCATGGCGATGCCTGCTTGCCGAATATCATGGTGGA
AAATGGCCGCTTTTCTGGATTCATCGACTGTGGCCGGCTGGGTGTGGCGGACCGCTATCAGGACATAGCG
TTGGCTACCCGTGATATTGCTGAAGAGCTTGGCGGCGAATGGGCTGACCGCTTCCTCGTGCTTTACGGTA
TCGCCGCTCCCGATTCGCAGCGCATCGCCTTCTATCGCCTTCTTGACGAGTTCTTCTGAGCGGGACTCTG
GGGTTCGAAATGACCGACCAAGCGACGCCCAACCTGCCATCACGAGATTTCGATTCCACCGCCGCCTTCT
ATGAAAGGTTGGGCTTCGGAATCGTTTTCCGGGACGCCGGCTGGATGATCCTCCAGCGCGGGGATCTCAT
GCTGGAGTTCTTCGCCCACCCTAGGGGGAGGCTAACTGAAACACGGAAGGAGACAATACCGGAAGGAACC
CGCGCTATGACGGCAATAAAAAGACAGAATAAAACGCACGGTGTTGGGTCGTTTGTTCATAAACGCGGGG
TTCGGTCCCAGGGCTGGCACTCTGTCGATACCCCACCGAGACCCCATTGGGGCCAATACGCCCGCGTTTC
TTCCTTTTCCCCACCCCACCCCCCAAGTTCGGGTGAAGGCCCAGGGCTCGCAGCCAACGTCGGGGCGGCA
GGCCCTGCCATAGCCTCAGGTTACTCATATATACTTTAGATTGATTTAAAACTTCATTTTTAATTTAAAA
GGATCTAGGTGAAGATCCTTTTTGATAATCTCATGACCAAAATCCCTTAACGTGAGTTTTCGTTCCACTG
AGCGTCAGACCCCGTAGAAAAGATCAAAGGATCTTCTTGAGATCCTTTTTTTCTGCGCGTAATCTGCTGC
TTGCAAACAAAAAAACCACCGCTACCAGCGGTGGTTTGTTTGCCGGATCAAGAGCTACCAACTCTTTTTC
CGAAGGTAACTGGCTTCAGCAGAGCGCAGATACCAAATACTGTCCTTCTAGTGTAGCCGTAGTTAGGCCA
CCACTTCAAGAACTCTGTAGCACCGCCTACATACCTCGCTCTGCTAATCCTGTTACCAGTGGCTGCTGCC
AGTGGCGATAAGTCGTGTCTTACCGGGTTGGACTCAAGACGATAGTTACCGGATAAGGCGCAGCGGTCGG
GCTGAACGGGGGGTTCGTGCACACAGCCCAGCTTGGAGCGAACGACCTACACCGAACTGAGATACCTACA
GCGTGAGCTATGAGAAAGCGCCACGCTTCCCGAAGGGAGAAAGGCGGACAGGTATCCGGTAAGCGGCAGG
GTCGGAACAGGAGAGCGCACGAGGGAGCTTCCAGGGGGAAACGCCTGGTATCTTTATAGTCCTGTCGGGT
TTCGCCACCTCTGACTTGAGCGTCGATTTTTGTGATGCTCGTCAGGGGGGCGGAGCCTATGGAAAAACGC
CAGCAACGCGGCCTTTTTACGGTTCCTGGCCTTTTGCTGGCCTTTTGCTCACATGTTCTTTCCTGCGTTA
TCCCCTGATTCTGTGGATAACCGTATTACCGCCATGCAT
Features (pLannotate 1.2.2; 19 found; start..end, strand, type, name):
     61..364     +  enhancer       CMV enhancer: human cytomegalovirus immediate early enhancer
    365..568     +  promoter       CMV promoter: human cytomegalovirus (CMV) immediate early promoter
    564..597     +  LTR            5' LTR (truncated) (fragment): truncated 5' long terminal repeat (LTR) from HIV-1
    613..631     +  promoter       T7 promoter: promoter for bacteriophage T7 RNA polymerase
    665..730     +  CDS            N (fragment): REGN_LAMBD - Experimental evidence at protein level: Swiss-Prot protein existence level 1. Plays a role as a transcriptional antitermination factor that allows the virus to initiate its lytic phase. Activates expression of the delayed viral early genes by modifying host RNA polymerase (RNAP) into a form that is resistant to termination signals. This antitermination function requires the host NusA protein which serves to stabilize the interaction between antitermination protein N and host RNA polymerase. From Escherichia phage lambda (Bacteriophage lambda).
    755..781     +  CDS            3xHA (fragment): three tandem HA epitope tags
    787..805     +  misc_feature   MCS (fragment): multiple cloning site
    806..2347    +  CDS            CNOT2: CNOT2_HUMAN - Also known as CDC36, NOT2. Experimental evidence at protein level: Swiss-Prot protein existence level 1. Component of the CCR4-NOT complex which is one of the major cellular mRNA deadenylases and is linked to various cellular processes including bulk mRNA degradation, miRNA-mediated repression, translational repression during translational initiation and general transcription regulation. Additional complex functions may be a consequence of its influence on mRNA expression. Required for the CCR4- NOT complex structural integrity. Can repress transcription and may link the CCR4-NOT
   2350..2372    +  misc_feature   MCS (fragment): multiple cloning site
   2384..2468    +  CDS            large T antigen (fragment): large T antigen from SV40 (simian virus 40)
   2491..2612    +  polyA_signal   SV40 poly(A) signal: SV40 polyadenylation signal
   2646..3074    -  rep_origin     f1 ori (sequence partly withheld): f1 bacteriophage origin of replication; arrow indicates direction of (+) strand synthesis
   3101..3205    +  promoter       AmpR promoter: bla
   3207..3564    +  promoter       SV40 promoter: SV40 enhancer and early promoter
   3599..4393    +  CDS            NeoR/KanR: aminoglycoside phosphotransferase from Tn5; aph(3')-II (or nptII); confers resistance to neomycin, kanamycin, and G418 (Geneticin®)
   4414..4566    +  CDS            ble (fragment): BLE_KLEPN - Experimental evidence at protein level: Swiss-Prot protein existence level 1. Binding protein with a strong affinity to the bleomycin family of antibiotics. Binds to CL990; an antimitotic-antibiotic compound. From Klebsiella pneumoniae.
   4625..4672    +  polyA_signal   HSV TK poly(A) signal: herpes simplex virus thymidine kinase polyadenylation signal (Cole and Stacy, 1985)
   4763..4779    -  polyA_signal   bGH poly(A) signal (fragment): bovine growth hormone polyadenylation signal
   5001..5589    +  rep_origin     ori: high-copy-number ColE1/pMB1/pBR322/pUC origin of replication
