[The description below was written by a language model from this plasmid's Addgene catalogue record and pLannotate feature annotations shown in this document.]
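Description:
pLNHA-C1-HsNot2-del380-404-W507E_S is a 5.7 kb mammalian expression plasmid encoding a mutant form of human CNOT2 (NOT2), a subunit of the CCR4-NOT deadenylase complex. The catalogue lists the backbone as unknown. The feature layout shows a CMV enhancer/promoter upstream of an N-terminal tag and cloning site, an SV40 poly(A) signal, an f1 ori, and a dual-promoter NeoR/KanR cassette. The high-copy ColE1/pUC origin supports propagation in E. coli under kanamycin selection. The aminoglycoside phosphotransferase gene is driven by both a bacterial (bla) promoter and the SV40 early promoter and is terminated by the HSV TK poly(A), so it could also confer G418 resistance in mammalian cells. Several short annotations (HIV-1 LTR, large T antigen, ble and bGH poly(A) fragments) look like small sequence matches within the backbone rather than functional elements.

The CMV-driven open reading frame begins with a fragment of the bacteriophage lambda N protein followed by an HA epitope, matching the "LNHA" in the name, fused upstream of the CNOT2 coding sequence. The lambda N peptide binds boxB RNA hairpins, so fusions of this kind are generally used to tether a protein to a boxB-containing reporter mRNA and measure its effect on that transcript. The HA tag allows detection or immunoprecipitation. A T7 promoter lies just upstream of the fusion. According to the name, the insert carries a deletion of residues 380–404 and a W507E substitution. The depositor notes that the ORF derives from an NCBI reference transcript. The record does not state what the mutations do, but the associated publication concerns the structure and assembly of the NOT module of the human CCR4-NOT complex, which suggests they probe interactions within that module. The deposited sequence may be theoretical or only partly verified.
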