Addgene plasmid #147488: pLNHA-C1-HsNot2-del380-404-W507E_S
Purpose: Mammalian Expression of HsNot2-del380-404-W507E
Depositing lab: Elisa Izaurralde. Depositing organization: Max Planck Institute for Developmental Biology. Publication: Structure and assembly of the NOT module of the human CCR4-NOT complex. Boland A, Chen Y, Raisch T, Jonas S, Kuzuoglu-Ozturk D, Wohlbold L, Weichenrieder O, Izaurralde E. Nat Struct Mol Biol. 2013 Nov;20(11):1289-97. doi: 10.1038/nsmb.2681. Epub 2013 Oct 13. PubMed 24121232.
Backbone
  Vector backbone: Unknown
  Vector type: Mammalian Expression
Growth in bacteria
  Bacterial resistance: Kanamycin, 50 μg/mL
  Growth temperature: 37°C
  Growth strain: DH5alpha
  Copy number: High Copy
Gene/Insert
  Gene/Insert name: HsNot2-del380-404-W507E (alt name: CNOT2)
  Species: H. sapiens (human)
  Entrez Gene: CNOT2 (a.k.a. CDC36, HSPC131, IDNADFS, NOT2, NOT2H)
  Cloning method: Unknown
Terms and licenses: Academic/Nonprofit Terms; Industry Terms: Not Available to Industry
Depositor comments: ORF extracted from NCBI: NM_014515.5. Plasmids from this collection were made available to the research community and donated after the lab closed. Please note that the sequence provided by the depositing laboratory may be theoretical/predicted or based on Sanger sequencing results. There may be discrepancies between sequencing results obtained by Addgene and the depositor sequence. If an Addgene verified sequence is not available, please contact before placing your order to request that our lab fully sequence the plasmid.
How to cite: pLNHA-C1-HsNot2-del380-404-W507E_S was a gift from Elisa Izaurralde (Addgene plasmid # 147488 ; http://n2t.net/addgene:147488 ; RRID:Addgene_147488)
